Addgene plasmid #77307: MAP3K9 gRNA (BRDN0001148079)
Purpose: 3rd generation lentiviral gRNA plasmid targeting human MAP3K9
Depositing lab: John Doench & David Root. Depositing organization: Broad Institute. Publication: Optimized sgRNA design to maximize activity and minimize off-target effects of CRISPR-Cas9. Doench JG, Fusi N, Sullender M, Hegde M, Vaimberg EW, Donovan KF, Smith I, Tothova Z, Wilen C, Orchard R, Virgin HW, Listgarten J, Root DE. Nat Biotechnol. 2016 Jan 18. doi: 10.1038/nbt.3437. PubMed 26780180.
Backbone
  Vector backbone: lentiGuide-Puro
  Backbone manufacturer: Zhang Lab (Addgene plasmid # 52963)
  Vector type: Mammalian Expression, Lentiviral, CRISPR
  Selectable markers: Puromycin
Growth in bacteria
  Bacterial resistance: Ampicillin, 100 μg/mL
  Growth temperature: 37°C
  Growth strain: DH5alpha
  Copy number: High Copy
Gene/Insert
  Gene/Insert name: MAP3K9 (alt names: MAP3K9; NM_001284230.1)
  gRNA/shRNA sequence: CTTAGCAGTCGCTTATGGAG
  Species: H. sapiens (human)
  Entrez Gene: MAP3K9 (a.k.a. MEKK9, MLK1, PRKE1)
  Promoter: hU6
  Cloning method: Unknown
  Sequencing primers: 5′ U6-F; 3′ pS2-R
Terms and licenses: Academic/Nonprofit Terms; Industry Terms: Not Available to Industry
Depositor comments: The gRNA was designed to target the following Genbank reference sequence(s): NM_001284230.1,NM_001284231.1,NM_001284232.1,NM_033141.3. Note that this plasmid does NOT contain Cas9. It should be used in conjunction with lentiCas9-Blast (Addgene #52962) or otherwise with cell lines already expressing Cas9. Browse the full kinome gRNA library at http://www.addgene.org/pooled-library/broadgpp-human-kinome/ or visit http://www.broadinstitute.org/rnai/public/ for detailed protocols and information.
How to cite: MAP3K9 gRNA (BRDN0001148079) was a gift from John Doench & David Root (Addgene plasmid # 77307 ; http://n2t.net/addgene:77307 ; RRID:Addgene_77307)
