[The description below was written by a language model from this plasmid's Addgene catalogue record and pLannotate feature annotations shown in this document.]
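Description:
MAP3K9 gRNA (BRDN0001148079) is a third-generation lentiviral CRISPR guide plasmid built on the lentiGuide-Puro backbone, carrying a single guide RNA directed against human MAP3K9 (also known as MLK1, MEKK9 or PRKE1). It is propagated in E. coli as a high-copy plasmid through a ColE1/pUC-type origin with ampicillin selection from the β-lactamase gene. The backbone also retains an f1 origin, an SV40 origin and poly(A) signal, and remnants of a lac/T7/T3 cloning region. The annotated sequence is 8,323 nt.

The lentiviral transfer cassette begins with an RSV promoter fused to a truncated HIV-1 5' LTR, which drives Tat-independent production of the genomic RNA in packaging cells. This is followed by the Ψ packaging signal with a partial gag sequence and the Rev response element for nuclear export. Inside the vector genome, a human U6 RNA polymerase III promoter transcribes the MAP3K9-specific spacer joined to the Streptococcus pyogenes gRNA scaffold. A cPPT/CTS element lies downstream of this unit. A separate EF-1α promoter, with its intron A, expresses puromycin N-acetyltransferase for selection of transduced mammalian cells, and a WPRE enhances transcript expression. The cassette ends in a self-inactivating ΔU3 3' LTR.

The plasmid encodes no Cas9, so it is meant to be used alongside a separate Cas9 vector such as lentiCas9-Blast, or in cells that already express Cas9. According to the depositor, the guide was designed against several MAP3K9 reference transcripts and belongs to a human kinome gRNA collection, making it suited to knockout studies of this kinase.
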