Features (pLannotate 1.2.2; 29 found; start..end, strand, type, name):
     14..80      +  CDS            small t antigen (fragment): SV40 (simian virus 40) small t antigen
    106..317     +  promoter       EF-1α core promoter: core promoter for human elongation factor EF-1α
    318..1256    +  intron         EF-1α intron A: intron upstream of the start codon of human EF-1α
   1278..1877    +  CDS            PuroR (fragment): puromycin N-acetyltransferase; pac from Streptomyces; confers resistance to puromycin
   1893..2481    +  misc_feature   WPRE: woodchuck hepatitis virus posttranscriptional regulatory element
   2532..2551    +  misc_feature   cPPT/CTS (fragment): central polypurine tract and central termination sequence of HIV-1
   2553..2786    +  LTR            3' LTR (ΔU3): self-inactivating 3' long terminal repeat (LTR) from HIV-1
   2864..2985    +  polyA_signal   SV40 poly(A) signal: SV40 polyadenylation signal
   3025..3160    +  rep_origin     SV40 ori: SV40 origin of replication
   3181..3199    -  promoter       T7 promoter: promoter for bacteriophage T7 RNA polymerase
   3207..3362    +  CDS            lacZα (fragment): LacZα fragment of β-galactosidase; lacZ fragment
   3367..3795    +  rep_origin     f1 ori (sequence partly withheld): f1 bacteriophage origin of replication; arrow indicates direction of (+) strand synthesis
   3848..3952    +  promoter       AmpR promoter: bla
   3953..4813    +  CDS            AmpR: β-lactamase; bla; confers resistance to ampicillin, carbenicillin, and related antibiotics
   4984..5572    +  rep_origin     ori: high-copy-number ColE1/pMB1/pBR322/pUC origin of replication
   5755..5847    +  CDS            lacI (fragment): lac repressor; lacI; The lac repressor binds to the lac operator to inhibit transcription in E. coli. This inhibition can be relieved by adding lactose or isopropyl-β-D-thiogalactopyranoside (IPTG).
   5860..5881    +  protein_bind   CAP binding site: CAP binding activates transcription in the presence of cAMP. E. coli catabolite activator protein
   5896..5926    +  promoter       lac promoter: promoter for the E. coli lac operon
   5934..5950    +  protein_bind   lac operator: The lac repressor binds to the lac operator to inhibit transcription in E. coli. This inhibition can be relieved by adding lactose or isopropyl-β-D-thiogalactopyranoside (IPTG). lac repressor encoded by lacI
   5995..6013    +  promoter       T3 promoter: promoter for bacteriophage T3 RNA polymerase
   6041..6267    +  promoter       RSV promoter: Rous sarcoma virus enhancer/promoter
   6268..6448    +  LTR            5' LTR (truncated): truncated 5' long terminal repeat (LTR) from HIV-1
   6495..6620    +  misc_feature   HIV-1 Ψ: packaging signal of human immunodeficiency virus type 1
   6604..6967    +  CDS            HIV-1 gag (fragment): gag protein from human immunodeficiency virus 1; gag
   7113..7346    +  misc_feature   RRE: The Rev response element (RRE) of HIV-1 allows for Rev-dependent mRNA export from the nucleus to the cytoplasm.
   7723..7749    +  CDS            Rev (fragment): human immunodeficiency virus 1 (HIV-1) Rev protein; rev; enhances nuclear export of unspliced and incompletely spliced viral mRNAs
   7753..7993    +  promoter       U6 promoter: RNA polymerase III promoter for human U6 snRNA
   8023..8098    +  misc_RNA       gRNA scaffold: guide RNA scaffold for the Streptococcus pyogenes CRISPR/Cas9 system
   8154..8271    +  misc_feature   cPPT/CTS: central polypurine tract and central termination sequence of HIV-1
>Addgene plasmid #77307 | MAP3K9 gRNA (BRDN0001148079) | addgene full sequence | sequence record 187506 | Addgene Assembled Sequence
CCCGGGTGCAAAGATGGATAAAGTTTTAAACAGAGAGGAATCTTTGCAGCTAATGGACCTTCTAGGTCTT
GAAAGGAGTGGGAATTGGCTCCGGTGCCCGTCAGTGGGCAGAGCGCACATCGCCCACAGTCCCCGAGAAG
TTGGGGGGAGGGGTCGGCAATTGATCCGGTGCCTAGAGAAGGTGGCGCGGGGTAAACTGGGAAAGTGATG
TCGTGTACTGGCTCCGCCTTTTTCCCGAGGGTGGGGGAGAACCGTATATAAGTGCAGTAGTCGCCGTGAA
CGTTCTTTTTCGCAACGGGTTTGCCGCCAGAACACAGGTAAGTGCCGTGTGTGGTTCCCGCGGGCCTGGC
CTCTTTACGGGTTATGGCCCTTGCGTGCCTTGAATTACTTCCACCTGGCTGCAGTACGTGATTCTTGATC
CCGAGCTTCGGGTTGGAAGTGGGTGGGAGAGTTCGAGGCCTTGCGCTTAAGGAGCCCCTTCGCCTCGTGC
TTGAGTTGAGGCCTGGCCTGGGCGCTGGGGCCGCCGCGTGCGAATCTGGTGGCACCTTCGCGCCTGTCTC
GCTGCTTTCGATAAGTCTCTAGCCATTTAAAATTTTTGATGACCTGCTGCGACGCTTTTTTTCTGGCAAG
ATAGTCTTGTAAATGCGGGCCAAGATCTGCACACTGGTATTTCGGTTTTTGGGGCCGCGGGCGGCGACGG
GGCCCGTGCGTCCCAGCGCACATGTTCGGCGAGGCGGGGCCTGCGAGCGCGGCCACCGAGAATCGGACGG
GGGTAGTCTCAAGCTGGCCGGCCTGCTCTGGTGCCTGGCCTCGCGCCGCCGTGTATCGCCCCGCCCTGGG
CGGCAAGGCTGGCCCGGTCGGCACCAGTTGCGTGAGCGGAAAGATGGCCGCTTCCCGGCCCTGCTGCAGG
GAGCTCAAAATGGAGGACGCGGCGCTCGGGAGAGCGGGCGGGTGAGTCACCCACACAAAGGAAAAGGGCC
TTTCCGTCCTCAGCCGTCGCTTCATGTGACTCCACGGAGTACCGGGCGCCGTCCAGGCACCTCGATTAGT
TCTCGAGCTTTTGGAGTACGTCGTCTTTAGGTTGGGGGGAGGGGTTTTATGCGATGGAGTTTCCCCACAC
TGAGTGGGTGGAGACTGAAGTTAGGCCAGCTTGGCACTTGATGTAATTCTCCTTGGAATTTGCCCTTTTT
GAGTTTGGATCTTGGTTCATTCTCAAGCCTCAGACAGTGGTTCAAAGTTTTTTTCTTCCATTTCAGGTGT
CGTGACGTACGGCCACCATGACCGAGTACAAGCCCACGGTGCGCCTCGCCACCCGCGACGACGTCCCCAG
GGCCGTACGCACCCTCGCCGCCGCGTTCGCCGACTACCCCGCCACGCGCCACACCGTCGATCCGGACCGC
CACATCGAGCGGGTCACCGAGCTGCAAGAACTCTTCCTCACGCGCGTCGGGCTCGACATCGGCAAGGTGT
GGGTCGCGGACGACGGCGCCGCCGTGGCGGTCTGGACCACGCCGGAGAGCGTCGAAGCGGGGGCGGTGTT
CGCCGAGATCGGCCCGCGCATGGCCGAGTTGAGCGGTTCCCGGCTGGCCGCGCAGCAACAGATGGAAGGC
CTCCTGGCGCCGCACCGGCCCAAGGAGCCCGCGTGGTTCCTGGCCACCGTCGGAGTCTCGCCCGACCACC
AGGGCAAGGGTCTGGGCAGCGCCGTCGTGCTCCCCGGAGTGGAGGCGGCCGAGCGCGCCGGGGTGCCCGC
CTTCCTGGAGACCTCCGCGCCCCGCAACCTCCCCTTCTACGAGCGGCTCGGCTTCACCGTCACCGCCGAC
GTCGAGGTGCCCGAAGGACCGCGCACCTGGTGCATGACCCGCAAGCCCGGTGCCTGAACGCGTTAAGTCG
ACAATCAACCTCTGGATTACAAAATTTGTGAAAGATTGACTGGTATTCTTAACTATGTTGCTCCTTTTAC
GCTATGTGGATACGCTGCTTTAATGCCTTTGTATCATGCTATTGCTTCCCGTATGGCTTTCATTTTCTCC
TCCTTGTATAAATCCTGGTTGCTGTCTCTTTATGAGGAGTTGTGGCCCGTTGTCAGGCAACGTGGCGTGG
TGTGCACTGTGTTTGCTGACGCAACCCCCACTGGTTGGGGCATTGCCACCACCTGTCAGCTCCTTTCCGG
GACTTTCGCTTTCCCCCTCCCTATTGCCACGGCGGAACTCATCGCCGCCTGCCTTGCCCGCTGCTGGACA
GGGGCTCGGCTGTTGGGCACTGACAATTCCGTGGTGTTGTCGGGGAAATCATCGTCCTTTCCTTGGCTGC
TCGCCTGTGTTGCCACCTGGATTCTGCGCGGGACGTCCTTCTGCTACGTCCCTTCGGCCCTCAATCCAGC
GGACCTTCCTTCCCGCGGCCTGCTGCCGGCTCTGCGGCCTCTTCCGCGTCTTCGCCTTCGCCCTCAGACG
AGTCGGATCTCCCTTTGGGCCGCCTCCCCGCGTCGACTTTAAGACCAATGACTTACAAGGCAGCTGTAGA
TCTTAGCCACTTTTTAAAAGAAAAGGGGGGACTGGAAGGGCTAATTCACTCCCAACGAAGACAAGATCTG
CTTTTTGCTTGTACTGGGTCTCTCTGGTTAGACCAGATCTGAGCCTGGGAGCTCTCTGGCTAACTAGGGA
ACCCACTGCTTAAGCCTCAATAAAGCTTGCCTTGAGTGCTTCAAGTAGTGTGTGCCCGTCTGTTGTGTGA
CTCTGGTAACTAGAGATCCCTCAGACCCTTTTAGTCAGTGTGGAAAATCTCTAGCAGTACGTATAGTAGT
TCATGTCATCTTATTATTCAGTATTTATAACTTGCAAAGAAATGAATATCAGAGAGTGAGAGGAACTTGT
TTATTGCAGCTTATAATGGTTACAAATAAAGCAATAGCATCACAAATTTCACAAATAAAGCATTTTTTTC
ACTGCATTCTAGTTGTGGTTTGTCCAAACTCATCAATGTATCTTATCATGTCTGGCTCTAGCTATCCCGC
CCCTAACTCCGCCCATCCCGCCCCTAACTCCGCCCAGTTCCGCCCATTCTCCGCCCCATGGCTGACTAAT
TTTTTTTATTTATGCAGAGGCCGAGGCCGCCTCGGCCTCTGAGCTATTCCAGAAGTAGTGAGGAGGCTTT
TTTGGAGGCCTAGGGACGTACCCAATTCGCCCTATAGTGAGTCGTATTACGCGCGCTCACTGGCCGTCGT
TTTACAACGTCGTGACTGGGAAAACCCTGGCGTTACCCAACTTAATCGCCTTGCAGCACATCCCCCTTTC
GCCAGCTGGCGTAATAGCGAAGAGGCCCGCACCGATCGCCCTTCCCAACAGTTGCGCAGCCTGAATGGCG
AATGGG
[124 nt withheld, positions 3367-3490]
C
[91 nt withheld, positions 3492-3582]
A
[49 nt withheld, positions 3584-3632]
CCTTTGACGTTGGAGTCCACGTTCTTT
[37 nt withheld, positions 3660-3696]
ACCCTATCTCGGTCTATTCTTTTGATTTATAAGGGATTTTGCCGATTTCGGCCTATTGGTTAAAAAATGA
GCTGATTTAACAAAAATTTAACGCGAATTTTAACAAAATATTAACGCTTACAATTTAGGTGGCACTTTTC
GGGGAAATGTGCGCGGAACCCCTATTTGTTTATTTTTCTAAATACATTCAAATATGTATCCGCTCATGAG
ACAATAACCCTGATAAATGCTTCAATAATATTGAAAAAGGAAGAGTATGAGTATTCAACATTTCCGTGTC
GCCCTTATTCCCTTTTTTGCGGCATTTTGCCTTCCTGTTTTTGCTCACCCAGAAACGCTGGTGAAAGTAA
AAGATGCTGAAGATCAGTTGGGTGCACGAGTGGGTTACATCGAACTGGATCTCAACAGCGGTAAGATCCT
TGAGAGTTTTCGCCCCGAAGAACGTTTTCCAATGATGAGCACTTTTAAAGTTCTGCTATGTGGCGCGGTA
TTATCCCGTATTGACGCCGGGCAAGAGCAACTCGGTCGCCGCATACACTATTCTCAGAATGACTTGGTTG
AGTACTCACCAGTCACAGAAAAGCATCTTACGGATGGCATGACAGTAAGAGAATTATGCAGTGCTGCCAT
AACCATGAGTGATAACACTGCGGCCAACTTACTTCTGACAACGATCGGAGGACCGAAGGAGCTAACCGCT
TTTTTGCACAACATGGGGGATCATGTAACTCGCCTTGATCGTTGGGAACCGGAGCTGAATGAAGCCATAC
CAAACGACGAGCGTGACACCACGATGCCTGTAGCAATGGCAACAACGTTGCGCAAACTATTAACTGGCGA
ACTACTTACTCTAGCTTCCCGGCAACAATTAATAGACTGGATGGAGGCGGATAAAGTTGCAGGACCACTT
CTGCGCTCGGCCCTTCCGGCTGGCTGGTTTATTGCTGATAAATCTGGAGCCGGTGAGCGTGGGTCTCGCG
GTATCATTGCAGCACTGGGGCCAGATGGTAAGCCCTCCCGTATCGTAGTTATCTACACGACGGGGAGTCA
GGCAACTATGGATGAACGAAATAGACAGATCGCTGAGATAGGTGCCTCACTGATTAAGCATTGGTAACTG
TCAGACCAAGTTTACTCATATATACTTTAGATTGATTTAAAACTTCATTTTTAATTTAAAAGGATCTAGG
TGAAGATCCTTTTTGATAATCTCATGACCAAAATCCCTTAACGTGAGTTTTCGTTCCACTGAGCGTCAGA
CCCCGTAGAAAAGATCAAAGGATCTTCTTGAGATCCTTTTTTTCTGCGCGTAATCTGCTGCTTGCAAACA
AAAAAACCACCGCTACCAGCGGTGGTTTGTTTGCCGGATCAAGAGCTACCAACTCTTTTTCCGAAGGTAA
CTGGCTTCAGCAGAGCGCAGATACCAAATACTGTTCTTCTAGTGTAGCCGTAGTTAGGCCACCACTTCAA
GAACTCTGTAGCACCGCCTACATACCTCGCTCTGCTAATCCTGTTACCAGTGGCTGCTGCCAGTGGCGAT
AAGTCGTGTCTTACCGGGTTGGACTCAAGACGATAGTTACCGGATAAGGCGCAGCGGTCGGGCTGAACGG
GGGGTTCGTGCACACAGCCCAGCTTGGAGCGAACGACCTACACCGAACTGAGATACCTACAGCGTGAGCT
ATGAGAAAGCGCCACGCTTCCCGAAGGGAGAAAGGCGGACAGGTATCCGGTAAGCGGCAGGGTCGGAACA
GGAGAGCGCACGAGGGAGCTTCCAGGGGGAAACGCCTGGTATCTTTATAGTCCTGTCGGGTTTCGCCACC
TCTGACTTGAGCGTCGATTTTTGTGATGCTCGTCAGGGGGGCGGAGCCTATGGAAAAACGCCAGCAACGC
GGCCTTTTTACGGTTCCTGGCCTTTTGCTGGCCTTTTGCTCACATGTTCTTTCCTGCGTTATCCCCTGAT
TCTGTGGATAACCGTATTACCGCCTTTGAGTGAGCTGATACCGCTCGCCGCAGCCGAACGACCGAGCGCA
GCGAGTCAGTGAGCGAGGAAGCGGAAGAGCGCCCAATACGCAAACCGCCTCTCCCCGCGCGTTGGCCGAT
TCATTAATGCAGCTGGCACGACAGGTTTCCCGACTGGAAAGCGGGCAGTGAGCGCAACGCAATTAATGTG
AGTTAGCTCACTCATTAGGCACCCCAGGCTTTACACTTTATGCTTCCGGCTCGTATGTTGTGTGGAATTG
TGAGCGGATAACAATTTCACACAGGAAACAGCTATGACCATGATTACGCCAAGCGCGCAATTAACCCTCA
CTAAAGGGAACAAAAGCTGGAGCTGCAAGCTTAATGTAGTCTTATGCAATACTCTTGTAGTCTTGCAACA
TGGTAACGATGAGTTAGCAACATGCCTTACAAGGAGAGAAAAAGCACCGTGCATGCCGATTGGTGGAAGT
AAGGTGGTACGATCGTGCCTTATTAGGAAGGCAACAGACGGGTCTGACATGGATTGGACGAACCACTGAA
TTGCCGCATTGCAGAGATATTGTATTTAAGTGCCTAGCTCGATACATAAACGGGTCTCTCTGGTTAGACC
AGATCTGAGCCTGGGAGCTCTCTGGCTAACTAGGGAACCCACTGCTTAAGCCTCAATAAAGCTTGCCTTG
AGTGCTTCAAGTAGTGTGTGCCCGTCTGTTGTGTGACTCTGGTAACTAGAGATCCCTCAGACCCTTTTAG
TCAGTGTGGAAAATCTCTAGCAGTGGCGCCCGAACAGGGACTTGAAAGCGAAAGGGAAACCAGAGGAGCT
CTCTCGACGCAGGACTCGGCTTGCTGAAGCGCGCACGGCAAGAGGCGAGGGGCGGCGACTGGTGAGTACG
CCAAAAATTTTGACTAGCGGAGGCTAGAAGGAGAGAGATGGGTGCGAGAGCGTCAGTATTAAGCGGGGGA
GAATTAGATCGCGATGGGAAAAAATTCGGTTAAGGCCAGGGGGAAAGAAAAAATATAAATTAAAACATAT
AGTATGGGCAAGCAGGGAGCTAGAACGATTCGCAGTTAATCCTGGCCTGTTAGAAACATCAGAAGGCTGT
AGACAAATACTGGGACAGCTACAACCATCCCTTCAGACAGGATCAGAAGAACTTAGATCATTATATAATA
CAGTAGCAACCCTCTATTGTGTGCATCAAAGGATAGAGATAAAAGACACCAAGGAAGCTTTAGACAAGAT
AGAGGAAGAGCAAAACAAAAGTAAGACCACCGCACAGCAAGCGGCCGCTGATCTTCAGACCTGGAGGAGG
AGATATGAGGGACAATTGGAGAAGTGAATTATATAAATATAAAGTAGTAAAAATTGAACCATTAGGAGTA
GCACCCACCAAGGCAAAGAGAAGAGTGGTGCAGAGAGAAAAAAGAGCAGTGGGAATAGGAGCTTTGTTCC
TTGGGTTCTTGGGAGCAGCAGGAAGCACTATGGGCGCAGCGTCAATGACGCTGACGGTACAGGCCAGACA
ATTATTGTCTGGTATAGTGCAGCAGCAGAACAATTTGCTGAGGGCTATTGAGGCGCAACAGCATCTGTTG
CAACTCACAGTCTGGGGCATCAAGCAGCTCCAGGCAAGAATCCTGGCTGTGGAAAGATACCTAAAGGATC
AACAGCTCCTGGGGATTTGGGGTTGCTCTGGAAAACTCATTTGCACCACTGCTGTGCCTTGGAATGCTAG
TTGGAGTAATAAATCTCTGGAACAGATTTGGAATCACACGACCTGGATGGAGTGGGACAGAGAAATTAAC
AATTACACAAGCTTAATACACTCCTTAATTGAAGAATCGCAAAACCAGCAAGAAAAGAATGAACAAGAAT
TATTGGAATTAGATAAATGGGCAAGTTTGTGGAATTGGTTTAACATAACAAATTGGCTGTGGTATATAAA
ATTATTCATAATGATAGTAGGAGGCTTGGTAGGTTTAAGAATAGTTTTTGCTGTACTTTCTATAGTGAAT
AGAGTTAGGCAGGGATATTCACCATTATCGTTTCAGACCCACCTCCCAACCCCGAGGGGACCCAGAGAGG
GCCTATTTCCCATGATTCCTTCATATTTGCATATACGATACAAGGCTGTTAGAGAGATAATTAGAATTAA
TTTGACTGTAAACACAAAGATATTAGTACAAAATACGTGACGTAGAAAGTAATAATTTCTTGGGTAGTTT
GCAGTTTTAAAATTATGTTTTAAAATGGACTATCATATGCTTACCGTAACTTGAAAGTATTTCGATTTCT
TGGCTTTATATATCTTGTGGAAAGGACGAAACACCGCTTAGCAGTCGCTTATGGAGGTTTTAGAGCTAGA
AATAGCAAGTTAAAATAAGGCTAGTCCGTTATCAACTTGAAAAAGTGGCACCGAGTCGGTGCTTTTTTAA
GCTTGGCGTAACTAGATCTTGAGACAAATGGCAGTATTCATCCACAATTTTAAAAGAAAAGGGGGGATTG
GGGGGTACAGTGCAGGGGAAAGAATAGTAGACATAATAGCAACAGACATACAAACTAAAGAATTACAAAA
ACAAATTACAAAAATTCAAAATTTTCGGGTTTATTACAGGGACAGCAGAGATCCACTTTGGCGCCGGCTC
GAGGGGG
