>Addgene plasmid #77307 | MAP3K9 gRNA (BRDN0001148079) | depositor partial sequence | sequence record 144767 | Target Sequence
CTTAGCAGTCGCTTATGGAG
