>Addgene plasmid #77307 | MAP3K9 gRNA (BRDN0001148079) | addgene partial sequence | sequence record 187505 | hU6-F
GTAGAAAGTAATAATTTCTTGGGTAGTTTGCAGTTTTAAAATTATGTTTTAAAATGGACTATCATATGCT
TACCGTAACTTGAAAGTATTTCGATTTCTTGGCTTTATATATCTTGTGGAAAGGACGAAACACCGCTTAG
CAGTCGCTTATGGAGGTTTTAGAGCTAGAAATAGCAAGTTAAAATAAGGCTAGTCCGTTATCAACTTGAA
AAAGTGGCACCGAGTCGGTGCTTTTTTAAGCTTGGCGTAACTAGATCTTGAGACAAATGGCAGTATTCAT
CCACAATTTTAAAAGAAAAGGGGGGATTGGGGGGTACAGTGCAGGGGAAAGAATAGTAGACATAATAGCA
ACAGACATACAAACTAAAGAATTACAAAAACAAATTACAAAAATTCAAAATTTTCGGGTTTATTACAGGG
ACAGCAGAGATCCACTTTGGCGCCGGCTCGAGGGGGCCCGGGTGCAAAGATGGATAAAGTTTTAAACAGA
GAGGAATCTTTGCAGCTAATGGACCTTCTAGGTCTTGAAAGGAGTGGGAATTGGCTCCGGTGCCCGTCAG
TGGGCAGAGC
